>Addgene plasmid #41066 | pTKIP-hph | depositor full sequence | sequence record 54398 | pTKIP-hph sequence 4491 bps
GCAGGATGCTGCTGGCTACCCTGTGGAACACCTACATCTGTATTAACGAAGCGCTGGCATTGACCCTGAG
TGATTTTTCTCTGGTCCCGCCGCATCCATACCGCCAGTTGTTTACCCTCACAACGTTCCAGTAACCGGGC
ATGTTCATCATCAGTAACCCGTATCGTGAGCATCCTCTCTCGTTTCATCGGTATCATTACCCCCATGAAC
AGAAATCCCCCTTACACGGAGGCATCAGTGACCAAACAGGAAAAAACCGCCCTTAACATGGCCCGCTTTA
TCAGAAGCCAGACATTAACGCTTCTGGAGAAACTCAACGAGCTGGACGCGGATGAACAGGCAGACATCTG
TGAATCGCTTCACGACCACGCTGATGAGCTTTACCGCAGCTGCCTCGCGCGTTTCGGTGATGACGGTGAA
AACCTCTGACACATGCAGCTCCCGGAGACGGTCACAGCTTGTCTGTAAGCGGATGCCGGGAGCAGACAAG
CCCGTCAGGGCGCGTCAGCGGGTGTTGGCGGGTGTCGGGGCGCAGCCATGACCCAGTCACGTAGCGATAG
CGGAGTGTATACTGGCTTAACTATGCGGCATCAGAGCAGATTGTACTGAGAGTGCACCATATGCGGTGTG
AAATACCGCACAGATGCGTAAGGAGAAAATACCGCATCAGGCGCTCTTCCGCTTCCTCGCTCACTGACTC
GCTGCGCTCGGTCGTTCGGCTGCGGCGAGCGGTATCAGCTCACTCAAAGGCGGTAATACGGTTATCCACA
GAATCAGGGGATAACGCAGGAAAGAACATGTGAGCAAAAGGCCAGCAAAAGGCCAGGAACCGTAAAAAGG
CCGCGTTGCTGGCGTTTTTCCATAGGCTCCGCCCCCCTGACGAGCATCACAAAAATCGACGCTCAAGTCA
GAGGTGGCGAAACCCGACAGGACTATAAAGATACCAGGCGTTTCCCCCTGGAAGCTCCCTCGTGCGCTCT
CCTGTTCCGACCCTGCCGCTTACCGGATACCTGTCCGCCTTTCTCCCTTCGGGAAGCGTGGCGCTTTCTC
ATAGCTCACGCTGTAGGTATCTCAGTTCGGTGTAGGTCGTTCGCTCCAAGCTGGGCTGTGTGCACGAACC
CCCCGTTCAGCCCGACCGCTGCGCCTTATCCGGTAACTATCGTCTTGAGTCCAACCCGGTAAGACACGAC
TTATCGCCACTGGCAGCAGCCACTGGTAACAGGATTAGCAGAGCGAGGTATGTAGGCGGTGCTACAGAGT
TCTTGAAGTGGTGGCCTAACTACGGCTACACTAGAAGGACAGTATTTGGTATCTGCGCTCTGCTGAAGCC
AGTTACCTTCGGAAAAAGAGTTGGTAGCTCTTGATCCGGCAAACAAACCACCGCTGGTAGCGGTGGTTTT
TTTGTTTGCAAGCAGCAGATTACGCGCAGAAAAAAAGGATCTCAAGAAGATCCTTTGATCTTTTCTACGG
GGTCTGACGCTCAGTGGAACGAAAACTCACGTTAAGGGATTTTGGTCATGAGATTATCAAAAAGGATCTT
CACCTAGATCCTTTTAAATTAAAAATGAAGTTTTAAATCAATCTAAAGTATATATGAGTAAACTTGGTCT
GACAGTTACCAATGCTTAATCAGTGAGGCACCTATCTCAGCGATCTGTCTATTTCGTTCATCCATAGTTG
CCTGACTCCCCGTCGTGTAGATAACTACGATACGGGAGGGCTTACCATCTGGCCCCAGTGCTGCAATGAT
ACCGCGAGACCCACGCTCACCGGCTCCAGATTTATCAGCAATAAACCAGCCAGCCGGAAGGGCCGAGCGC
AGAAGTGGTCCTGCAACTTTATCCGCCTCCATCCAGTCTATTAATTGTTGCCGGGAAGCTAGAGTAAGTA
GTTCGCCAGTTAATAGTTTGCGCAACGTTGTTGCCATTGCTGCAGGCATCGTGGTGTCACGCTCGTCGTT
TGGTATGGCTTCATTCAGCTCCGGTTCCCAACGATCAAGGCGAGTTACATGATCCCCCATGTTGTGCAAA
AAAGCGGTTAGCTCCTTCGGTCCTCCGATCGTTGTCAGAAGTAAGTTGGCCGCAGTGTTATCACTCATGG
TTATGGCAGCACTGCATAATTCTCTTACTGTCATGCCATCCGTAAGATGCTTTTCTGTGACTGGTGAGTA
CTCAACCAAGTCATTCTGAGAATAGTGTATGCGGCGACCGAGTTGCTCTTGCCCGGCGTCAACACGGGAT
AATACCGCGCCACATAGCAGAACTTTAAAAGTGCTCATCATTGGAAAACGTTCTTCGGGGCGAAAACTCT
CAAGGATCTTACCGCTGTTGAGATCCAGTTCGATGTAACCCACTCGTGCACCCAACTGATCTTCAGCATC
TTTTACTTTCACCAGCGTTTCTGGGTGAGCAAAAACAGGAAGGCAAAATGCCGCAAAAAAGGGAATAAGG
GCGACACGGAAATGTTGAATACTCATACTCTTCCTTTTTCAATATTATTGAAGCATTTATCAGGGTTATT
GTCTCATGAGCGGATACATATTTGAATGTATTTAGAAAAATAAACAAATAGGGGTTCCGCGCACATTTCC
CCGAAAAGTGCCACCTTAGGGATAACAGGGTAATTACGGCCCCAAGGTCCAAACGGTGAAGGTACCGGGC
CCCCCCTCGAGGTCGACGGTATCGATAAGCTTGATATCGAATTCCGAAGTTCCTATTCTCTAGAAAGTAT
AGGAACTTCAGGTCTGAAGAGGAGTTTACGTCCAGCCAAGCTAGCTTGGCTGCAGGTCGTCGAAATTCTA
CCGGGTAGGGGAGGCGCTTTTCCCAAGGCAGTCTGGAGCATGCGCTTTAGCAGCCCCGCTGGGCACTTGG
CGCTACACAAGTGGCCTCTGGCCTCGCACACATTCCACATCCACCGGTAGGCGCCAACCGGCTCCGTTCT
TTGGTGGCCCCTTCGCGCCACCTTCTACTCCTCCCCTAGTCAGGAAGTTCCCCCCCGCCCCGCAGCTCGC
GTCGTGCAGGACGTGACAAATGGAAGTAGCACGTCTCACTAGTCTCGTGCAGATGGACAGCACCGCTGAG
CAATGGAAGCGGGTAGGCCTTTGGGGCAGCGGCCAATAGCAGCTTTGCTCCTTCGCTTTCTGGGCTCAGA
GGCTGGGAAGGGGTGGGTCCGGGGGCGGGCTCAGGGGCGGGCTCAGGGGCGGGGCGGGCGCCCGAAGGTC
CTCCGGAGGCCCGGCATTCTGCACGCTTCAAAAGCGCACGTCTGCCGCGCTGTTCTCCTCTTCCTCATCT
CCGGGCCTTTCGACCTGCAGCCTGTTGACAATTAATCATCGGCATAGTATATCGGCATAGTATAATACGA
CAAGGTGAGGAACTAAACCATGAAAAAGCCTGAACTCACCGCGACGTCTGTCGAGAAGTTTCTGATCGAA
AAGTTCGACAGCGTCTCCGACCTGATGCAGCTCTCGGAGGGCGAAGAATCTCGTGCTTTCAGCTTCGATG
TAGGAGGGCGTGGATATGTCCTGCGGGTAAATAGCTGCGCCGATGGTTTCTACAAAGATCGTTATGTTTA
TCGGCACTTTGCATCGGCCGCGCTCCCGATTCCGGAAGTGCTTGACATTGGGGAATTCAGCGAGAGCCTG
ACCTATTGCATCTCCCGCCGTGCACAGGGTGTCACGTTGCAAGACCTGCCTGAAACCGAACTGCCCGCTG
TTCTGCAGCCGGTCGCGGAGGCCATGGATGCGATCGCTGCGGCCGATCTTAGCCAGACGAGCGGGTTCGG
CCCATTCGGACCGCAAGGAATCGGTCAATACACTACATGGCGTGATTTCATATGCGCGATTGCTGATCCC
CATGTGTATCACTGGCAAACTGTGATGGACGACACCGTCAGTGCGTCCGTCGCGCAGGCTCTCGATGAGC
TGATGCTTTGGGCCGAGGACTGCCCCGAAGTCCGGCACCTCGTGCACGCGGATTTCGGCTCCAACAATGT
CCTGACGGACAATGGCCGCATAACAGCGGTCATTGACTGGAGCGAGGCGATGTTCGGGGATTCCCAATAC
GAGGTCGCCAACATCTTCTTCTGGAGGCCGTGGTTGGCTTGTATGGAGCAGCAGACGCGCTACTTCGAGC
GGAGGCATCCGGAGCTTGCAGGATCGCCGCGGCTCCGGGCGTATATGCTCCGCATTGGTCTTGACCAACT
CTATCAGAGCTTGGTTGACGGCAATTTCGATGATGCAGCTTGGGCGCAGGGTCGATGCGACGCAATCGTC
CGATCCGGAGCCGGGACTGTCGGGCGTACACAAATCGCCCGCAGAAGCGCGGCCGTCTGGACCGATGGCT
GTGTAGAAGTACTCGCCGATAGTGGAAACCGACGCCCCGGATGAGGGGATCAATTCTCTAGAGCTCGCTG
ATCAGAAGTTCCTATTCTCTAGAAAGTATAGGAACTTCGATGGCGCCTCATCCCTGAAGCCAATAGGGAT
AACAGGGTAAT
Features (pLannotate 1.2.2; 12 found; start..end, strand, type, name):
     87..197     -  CDS            mbeC (fragment): MBEC_ECOLX - Experimental evidence at protein level: Swiss-Prot protein existence level 1. Required for efficient mobilization of ColE1 plasmid and is thus essential to promote the specific transfer of the plasmid during conjugation. Probably functions by inducing DNA bending, helping the MbeA relaxase to melt the DNA around the nic site and cleave the phosphodiester bond. Binds specifically double-stranded DNA (dsDNA) containing the ColE1 oriT but does not recognize the inverted repeat (IR). From Escherichia coli.
    238..429     +  CDS            rop: Rop protein, which maintains plasmids at low copy number; rop
    531..671     +  misc_feature   bom: basis of mobility region from pBR322
    857..1445    -  rep_origin     ori: high-copy-number ColE1/pMB1/pBR322/pUC origin of replication
   1616..2476    -  CDS            AmpR: β-lactamase; bla; confers resistance to ampicillin, carbenicillin, and related antibiotics
   2477..2581    -  promoter       AmpR promoter: bla
   2651..2705    -  misc_feature   MCS (fragment): pBluescript multiple cloning site
   2706..2739    +  protein_bind   FRT (minimal): supports FLP-mediated excision but not integration (Turan and Bode, 2011) FLP recombinase from the Saccharomyces cerevisiae 2μ plasmid
   2803..3302    +  promoter       PGK promoter: mouse phosphoglycerate kinase 1 promoter
   3314..3361    +  promoter       EM7 promoter: synthetic bacterial promoter&nbsp
   3380..4378    +  CDS            HygR: aminoglycoside phosphotransferase from E. coli; aph(4)-Ia; confers resistance to hygromycin
   4415..4448    +  protein_bind   FRT (minimal): supports FLP-mediated excision but not integration (Turan and Bode, 2011) FLP recombinase from the Saccharomyces cerevisiae 2μ plasmid
