[The description below was written by a language model from this plasmid's Addgene catalogue record and pLannotate feature annotations shown in this document.]
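Description:
pTKIP-hph is a 4,491 bp empty-backbone bacterial plasmid from the pTKIP series, deposited with work on site-specific chromosomal integration of large synthetic constructs in E. coli. It is built on a pBR322-type scaffold. The feature table shows a ColE1/pMB1-family origin of replication, an adjacent rop gene, the bom (basis of mobility) region and a fragment of mbeC. These last three are remnants of the ColE1/pBR322 lineage rather than functional payload. Although rop is normally associated with reduced copy number, the catalogue lists the plasmid as high copy. Propagation in E. coli is selected with ampicillin, through a β-lactamase gene driven by its native bla promoter.

The working part of the vector is a hygromycin resistance cassette. The hygromycin phosphotransferase coding sequence (aph(4)-Ia, the "hph" of the name) lies downstream of tandem promoters: the mouse PGK promoter and then the synthetic bacterial EM7 promoter. EM7 is the one relevant for expression in E. coli. The cassette is flanked by two minimal FRT sites in the same orientation, so FLP recombinase can excise the marker after it has served its purpose. A fragment of a pBluescript-type multiple cloning site lies immediately next to the first FRT site and probably provides the position for inserting user DNA beside the selectable cassette.

The associated publication title suggests the plasmid serves as a donor. A sequence of interest cloned next to the removable hygromycin marker would be transferred to the chromosome, integrants selected with hygromycin, and the marker then removed with FLP. The annotated features do not show the homology regions, nuclease sites or other elements that mediate integration, so the record does not document that mechanism.
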