Addgene plasmid #41066: pTKIP-hph
Purpose: (Empty Backbone)
Depositing lab: Edward Cox & Thomas Kuhlman. Depositing organization: Princeton University. Publication: Site-specific chromosomal integration of large synthetic constructs. Kuhlman TE, Cox EC. Nucleic Acids Res. 2010 Apr;38(6):e92. Epub 2010 Jan 4. 10.1093/nar/gkp1193 PubMed 20047970.
Backbone
  Vector backbone: pTKIP
  Backbone size (bp): 4491
  Vector type: Bacterial Expression
  Selectable markers: Hygromycin
Growth in bacteria
  Bacterial resistance: Ampicillin, 100 μg/mL
  Growth temperature: 37°C
  Growth strain: DH5alpha
  Copy number: High Copy
Terms and licenses: Academic/Nonprofit Terms; Industry Terms: Not Available to Industry
How to cite: pTKIP-hph was a gift from Edward Cox & Thomas Kuhlman (Addgene plasmid # 41066 ; http://n2t.net/addgene:41066 ; RRID:Addgene_41066)
