>Addgene plasmid #41066 | pTKIP-hph | addgene partial sequence | sequence record 58014 | Amp-R 5'-ATAATACCGCGCCACATAGC-3'
TCATTGGAAAACGTTCTTCGGGGCGAAAACTCTCAAGGATCTTACCGCTGTTGAGATCCAGTTCGATGTA
ACCCACTCGTGCACCCAACTGATCTTCAGCATCTTTTACTTTCACCAGCGTTTCTGGGTGAGCAAAAACA
GGAAGGCAAAATGCCGCAAAAAAGGGAATAAGGGCGACACGGAAATGTTGAATACTCATACTCTTCCTTT
TTCAATATTATTGAAGCATTTATCAGGGTTATTGTCTCATGAGCGGATACATATTTGAATGTATTTAGAA
AAATAAACAAATAGGGGTTCCGCGCACATTTCCCCGAAAAGTGCCACCTTAGGGATAACAGGGTAATTAC
GGCCCCAAGGTCCAAACGGTGAAGGTACCGGGCCCCCCCTCGAGGTCGACGGTATCGATAAGCTTGATAT
CGAATTCCGAAGTTCCTATTCTCTAGAAAGTATAGGAACTTCAGGTCTGAAGAGGAGTTTACGTCCAGCC
AAGCTAGCTTGGCTGCAGGTCGTCGAAATTCTACCGGGTAGGGGAGGCGCTTTTCCCAAGGCAGTCTGGA
GCATGCGCTTTAGCAGCCCCGCTGGGCACTTGGCGCTACACAAGTGGCCTCTGGCCTCGCACACATTCCA
CATCCACCGGTAGGCGCCAACCGGCTCCGTTCTTTGGTGGCCCCTTCGCGCCACCTTCTACTCCTCCCCT
AGTCAGGAAGTTCCCCCCCGCCCCGCAGCTCGCGTCGTGCAGGACGTGACAAATGGAAGTAGCACGTCTC
ACTAGTCTCGTGCAGATGGACAGCACCGCTGAGCAATGGAAGCGGGTAGGCCTTTGGGGCAGCGGCCAAT
AGCAGCTTTGCTCCTTCGCTTTCTGGGCTCAGAGGCTGGGAAGGGGTGGGTCCGGGGGCGGGCTCAGGGG
CGGGCTCAGGGGCGGGGCGGGCGCCCGAAG
