>Addgene plasmid #41066 | pTKIP-hph | addgene partial sequence | sequence record 58160 | mPGK-F 5'-cattctgcacgcttcaaaag-3'
CTCTTCCTCATCTCCGGGCCTTTCGACCTGCAGCCTGTTGACAATTAATCATCGGCATAGTATATCGGCA
TAGTATAATACGACAAGGTGAGGAACTAAACCATGAAAAAGCCTGAACTCACCGCGACGTCTGTCGAGAA
GTTTCTGATCGAAAAGTTCGACAGCGTCTCCGACCTGATGCAGCTCTCGGAGGGCGAAGAATCTCGTGCT
TTCAGCTTCGATGTAGGAGGGCGTGGATATGTCCTGCGGGTAAATAGCTGCGCCGATGGTTTCTACAAAG
ATCGTTATGTTTATCGGCACTTTGCATCGGCCGCGCTCCCGATTCCGGAAGTGCTTGACATTGGGGAATT
CAGCGAGAGCCTGACCTATTGCATCTCCCGCCGTGCACAGGGTGTCACGTTGCAAGACCTGCCTGAAACC
GAACTGCCCGCTGTTCTGCAGCCGGTCGCGGAGGCCATGGATGCGATCGCTGCGGCCGATCTTAGCCAGA
CGAGCGGGTTCGGCCCATTCGGACCGCAAGGAATCGGTCAATACACTACATGGCGTGATTTCATATGCGC
GATTGCTGATCCCCATGTGTATCACTGGCAAACTGTGATGGACGACACCGTCAGTGCGTCCGTCGCGCAG
GCTCTCGATGAGCTGATGCTTTGGGCCGAGGACTGCCCCGAAGTCCGGCACCTCGTGCACGCGGATTTCG
GCTCCAACAATGTCCTGACGGACAATGGCCGCATAACAGCGGTCATTGACTGGAGCGAGGCGATGTTCGG
GGATTCCCAATACGAGGTCGCCAACATCTTCTTCTGGAGGCCGTGGTTGGCTTGTATGGAGCAGCAGACG
CGCTACTTCGAGCGGAGGCATCCGGAGCTTGCAGG
